Addgene plasmid #62044: LAP2 Full I pAcGFP-N1 monomeric GFP (1317)
Purpose: mammalian expression of nuclear envelope transmembrane protein
Depositing lab: Eric Schirmer. Depositing organization: University of Edinburgh. Publication: System analysis shows distinct mechanisms and common principles of nuclear envelope protein dynamics. Zuleger N, Kelly DA, Richardson AC, Kerr AR, Goldberg MW, Goryachev AB, Schirmer EC. J Cell Biol. 2011 Apr 4;193(1):109-23. doi: 10.1083/jcb.201009068. Epub 2011 Mar 28. PubMed 21444689.
Backbone
  Vector backbone: pAcGFP-N1
  Backbone manufacturer: Clontech
  Vector type: Mammalian Expression
Growth in bacteria
  Bacterial resistance: Kanamycin, 50 μg/mL
  Growth temperature: 37°C
  Growth strain: DH5alpha
  Copy number: High Copy
Gene/Insert
  Gene/Insert name: LAP2beta (alt name: TMPO)
  Species: R. norvegicus (rat)
  Entrez Gene: Tmpo (a.k.a. LAP2)
  Promoter: CMV
  Tag / fusion protein: AcGFP (C terminal on backbone)
  Cloning method: Restriction Enzyme; 5′ cloning site NheI (not destroyed); 3′ cloning site BamHI (not destroyed)
  Sequencing primers: 5′ CMV-F; 3′ EGFP-R
Terms and licenses: Academic/Nonprofit Terms; Industry Terms: Not Available to Industry
How to cite: LAP2 Full I pAcGFP-N1 monomeric GFP (1317) was a gift from Eric Schirmer (Addgene plasmid # 62044 ; http://n2t.net/addgene:62044 ; RRID:Addgene_62044)
