[The description below was written by a language model from this plasmid's Addgene catalogue record and pLannotate feature annotations shown in this document.]
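Description:
LAP2 Full I pAcGFP-N1 monomeric GFP (1317) is a 6,054 nt mammalian expression plasmid built on the Clontech pAcGFP-N1 backbone. It produces the rat nuclear envelope transmembrane protein LAP2beta (gene Tmpo) as a fluorescent fusion. The LAP2beta coding sequence was inserted between the NheI and BamHI sites of the multiple cloning site, both of which are preserved. This places it downstream of the human cytomegalovirus immediate early enhancer and promoter and upstream of AcGFP1, a mammalian codon-optimized monomeric green fluorescent protein from Aequorea coerulescens. Only a short stretch of residual polylinker separates the two reading frames, so GFP is attached to the C terminus of LAP2beta. The transcript is terminated by the SV40 polyadenylation signal.

The plasmid replicates in E. coli at high copy from a pUC-type ColE1 origin and is selected with kanamycin. A single Tn5 aminoglycoside phosphotransferase gene (NeoR/KanR) is driven by tandem promoters. A bacterial bla promoter gives kanamycin resistance in bacteria, and the SV40 enhancer/early promoter, paired with an HSV TK polyadenylation signal, allows G418 selection of stably transfected mammalian cells. An f1 origin is also present for single-stranded DNA production. The short large T antigen, ble and bGH poly(A) fragments in the annotation appear to be partial matches to backbone sequence rather than functional elements.

LAP2 binds lamin B1 and chromosomes and is implicated in anchoring the lamina and chromatin to the nuclear envelope. The record gives the purpose only as mammalian expression of a nuclear envelope transmembrane protein. The GFP fusion makes it suitable for live-cell imaging of the protein's localization and mobility, consistent with the associated study of nuclear envelope protein dynamics.
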