Features (pLannotate 1.2.2; 17 found; start..end, strand, type, name):
     27..330     +  enhancer       CMV enhancer: human cytomegalovirus immediate early enhancer
    331..534     +  promoter       CMV promoter: human cytomegalovirus (CMV) immediate early promoter
    557..579     +  misc_feature   MCS (fragment): multiple cloning site
    581..1936    +  CDS            Tmpo: LAP2_RAT - Also known as Lap2. Experimental evidence at protein level: Swiss-Prot protein existence level 1. Binds directly to lamin B1 and chromosomes in a mitotic phosphorylation-regulated manner. May play an important role in nuclear envelope reassembly at the end of mitosis and/or anchoring of the nuclear lamina and interphase chromosomes to the nuclear envelope. From Rattus norvegicus (Rat).
   1939..1965    +  misc_feature   MCS (fragment): multiple cloning site
   1967..2686    +  CDS            AcGFP1: Aequorea coerulescens GFP mammalian codon-optimized
   2702..2785    +  CDS            large T antigen (fragment): large T antigen from SV40 (simian virus 40)
   2808..2929    +  polyA_signal   SV40 poly(A) signal: SV40 polyadenylation signal
   2963..3391    -  rep_origin     f1 ori (sequence partly withheld): f1 bacteriophage origin of replication; arrow indicates direction of (+) strand synthesis
   3418..3522    +  promoter       AmpR promoter: bla
   3524..3881    +  promoter       SV40 promoter: SV40 enhancer and early promoter
   3916..4710    +  CDS            NeoR/KanR: aminoglycoside phosphotransferase from Tn5; aph(3')-II (or nptII); confers resistance to neomycin, kanamycin, and G418 (Geneticin®)
   4731..4883    +  CDS            ble (fragment): BLE_KLEPN - Experimental evidence at protein level: Swiss-Prot protein existence level 1. Binding protein with a strong affinity to the bleomycin family of antibiotics. Binds to CL990; an antimitotic-antibiotic compound. From Klebsiella pneumoniae.
   4942..4989    +  polyA_signal   HSV TK poly(A) signal: herpes simplex virus thymidine kinase polyadenylation signal (Cole and Stacy, 1985)
   5080..5096    -  polyA_signal   bGH poly(A) signal (fragment): bovine growth hormone polyadenylation signal
   5318..5906    +  rep_origin     ori: high-copy-number ColE1/pMB1/pBR322/pUC origin of replication
   6021..6054    +  enhancer       CMV enhancer (fragment): human cytomegalovirus immediate early enhancer
>Addgene plasmid #62044 | LAP2 Full I pAcGFP-N1 monomeric GFP (1317) | addgene full sequence | sequence record 274824 | Addgene NGS Result
GTTCATAGCCCATATATGGAGTTCCGCGTTACATAACTTACGGTAAATGGCCCGCCTGGCTGACCGCCCA
ACGACCCCCGCCCATTGACGTCAATAATGACGTATGTTCCCATAGTAACGCCAATAGGGACTTTCCATTG
ACGTCAATGGGTGGAGTATTTACGGTAAACTGCCCACTTGGCAGTACATCAAGTGTATCATATGCCAAGT
ACGCCCCCTATTGACGTCAATGACGGTAAATGGCCCGCCTGGCATTATGCCCAGTACATGACCTTATGGG
ACTTTCCTACTTGGCAGTACATCTACGTATTAGTCATCGCTATTACCATGGTGATGCGGTTTTGGCAGTA
CATCAATGGGCGTGGATAGCGGTTTGACTCACGGGGATTTCCAAGTCTCCACCCCATTGACGTCAATGGG
AGTTTGTTTTGGCACCAAAATCAACGGGACTTTCCAAAATGTCGTAACAACTCCGCCCCATTGACGCAAA
TGGGCGGTAGGCGTGTACGGTGGGAGGTCTATATAAGCAGAGCTGGTTTAGTGAACCGTCAGATCCGCTA
GCGCTACCGGACTCAGATCCATGCCGGAGTTCCTAGAGGACCCTTCGGTCCTGACCAAAGACAAGTTGAA
GAGCGAGTTGGTCGCCAACAACGTGACGCTCCCGGCCGGCGAGCAGCGCAAGGACGTGTACGTGCAGCTC
TACCTGCAGCACCTCACGGCGCGCAACCGGCCGCCGCTCGCCGCGGGAGCCAACAGCAAAGGGCCGCCCG
ACTTCTCGAGCGACGAGGAGCGCGAGCCCACCCCAGTGCTTGGCTCCGGGGCCTCCGTGGGTCGCGGCCG
CGGCGCCGTCGGCAGGAAAGCCACAAAGAAAACTGATAAGCCCAGGCCAGAAGATAAAGATGATCTGGAT
GTGACAGAGCTCTCTAACGAAGAACTTCTGGAACAGCTTGTGAGATATGGAGTGAATCCTGGTCCCATTG
TGGGAACCACCAGGAAGCTGTATGAGAAGAAGCTGTTGAAGCTGAGGGAACAGGGAGCAGAATCGAGATC
CTCTACTCCTCTCCCAACAGTCTCTTCCTCTGCAGAAAACACGAGGCAGAATGGAAGTAATGACTCTGAC
AGATACAGTGACAATGACGAAGACTCTAAAATAGAGCTCAAGCTTGAGAAGAGAGAGCCGCTAAAGGGCA
GAGCAAAGACTCCAGTAACACTCAAGCAAAGGAGGATTGAGCACAATCAGAGCTATTCTGAAGCTGGAGT
AACTGAGACTGAATGGACAAGTGGATCTTCAAAAGGCGGACCTCTGCAGGCATTAACTAGGGAGTCCACG
AGAGGGTCGAGAAGAACTCCAAGGAGAAGGGTGGAACCCTCACAGCATTTTCGTGTAGATGGTGCAGTAA
TTTCAGAGAGTACTCCCATAGCTGAGACTATAAAGGCTTCCAGCAACGACTCCTTAGTGGCCAATAGGTT
GACTGGAAATTTCAAGCATGCATCTTCTATTCTGCCAATCACTGAATTCTCAGACATAACCAGAAGAACA
CCAAAGAAACCATTGACAAGAGCTGAAGTGGGAGAAAAAACAGAGGAAAGAAGAGTAGAAAGGGATATTC
TGAAGGAAATGTTCCCGTATGAAGCCTCTACTCCAACCGGAATTAGTGCTAGTTGCCGCAGACCAATCAA
AGGTGCTGCCGGCCGGCCGCTCGAGCTCAGTGACTTCAGGATGGAAGAATCGTTCTCATCTAAGTACGTC
CCGAAGTACGTTCCCTTGGCAGACGTCAAGTCGGAAAAGACAAAGAAGGGACGCTCCGTTCCCATGTGGA
TAAAAATGCTGCTGTTTGCTCTCGTGGCGGGTTTTTTGTTTTTGGTCTATCAAGCTATGGAAACCAACCA
AGGAAACCCCTTCACTAATTTTCTTCAAGATACTAAAATATCCAACTGGGTACCGCGGGCCCGGGATCCA
CCGGTCATGGTGAGCAAGGGCGCCGAGCTGTTCACCGGCATCGTGCCCATCCTGATCGAGCTGAATGGCG
ATGTGAATGGCCACAAGTTCAGCGTGAGCGGCGAGGGCGAGGGCGATGCCACCTACGGCAAGCTGACCCT
GAAGTTCATCTGCACCACCGGCAAGCTGCCTGTGCCCTGGCCCACCCTGGTGACCACCCTGAGCTACGGC
GTGCAGTGCTTCTCACGCTACCCCGATCACATGAAGCAGCACGACTTCTTCAAGAGCGCCATGCCTGAGG
GCTACATCCAGGAGCGCACCATCTTCTTCGAGGATGACGGCAACTACAAGTCGCGCGCCGAGGTGAAGTT
CGAGGGCGATACCCTGGTGAATCGCATCGAGCTGACCGGCACCGATTTCAAGGAGGATGGCAACATCCTG
GGCAATAAGATGGAGTACAACTACAACGCCCACAATGTGTACATCATGACCGACAAGGCCAAGAATGGCA
TCAAGGTGAACTTCAAGATCCGCCACAACATCGAGGATGGCAGCGTGCAGCTGGCCGACCACTACCAGCA
GAATACCCCCATCGGCGATGGCCCTGTGCTGCTGCCCGATAACCACTACCTGTCCACCCAGAGCGCCCTG
TCCAAGGACCCCAACGAGAAGCGCGATCACATGATCTACTTCGGCTTCGTGACCGCCGCCGCCATCACCC
ACGGCATGGATGAGCTGTACAAGTGAGCGGCCGCGACTCTAGATCATAATCAGCCATACCACATTTGTAG
AGGTTTTACTTGCTTTAAAAAACCTCCCACACCTCCCCCTGAACCTGAAACATAAAATGAATGCAATTGT
TGTTGTTAACTTGTTTATTGCAGCTTATAATGGTTACAAATAAAGCAATAGCATCACAAATTTCACAAAT
AAAGCATTTTTTTCACTGCATTCTAGTTGTGGTTTGTCCAAACTCATCAATGTATCTTAAGGCGTAAATT
GTAAGCGTTAATATTTTGTTAAAATTCGCGTTAAATTTTTGTTAAATCAGCTCATTTTTTAACCAATAGG
CCGAAATCGGCAAAATCCCTTATAAATCAAAAGAATAGACCGAGATAGGGT
[37 nt withheld, positions 3062-3098]
AAAGAACGTGGACTCCAACGTCAAAGG
[49 nt withheld, positions 3126-3174]
T
[91 nt withheld, positions 3176-3266]
G
[124 nt withheld, positions 3268-3391]
CAGGTGGCACTTTTCGGGGAAATGTGCGCGGAACCCCTATTTGTTTATTTTTCTAAATACATTCAAATAT
GTATCCGCTCATGAGACAATAACCCTGATAAATGCTTCAATAATATTGAAAAAGGAAGAGTCCTGAGGCG
GAAAGAACCAGCTGTGGAATGTGTGTCAGTTAGGGTGTGGAAAGTCCCCAGGCTCCCCAGCAGGCAGAAG
TATGCAAAGCATGCATCTCAATTAGTCAGCAACCAGGTGTGGAAAGTCCCCAGGCTCCCCAGCAGGCAGA
AGTATGCAAAGCATGCATCTCAATTAGTCAGCAACCATAGTCCCGCCCCTAACTCCGCCCATCCCGCCCC
TAACTCCGCCCAGTTCCGCCCATTCTCCGCCCCATGGCTGACTAATTTTTTTTATTTATGCAGAGGCCGA
GGCCGCCTCGGCCTCTGAGCTATTCCAGAAGTAGTGAGGAGGCTTTTTTGGAGGCCTAGGCTTTTGCAAA
GATCGATCAAGAGACAGGATGAGGATCGTTTCGCATGATTGAACAAGATGGATTGCACGCAGGTTCTCCG
GCCGCTTGGGTGGAGAGGCTATTCGGCTATGACTGGGCACAACAGACAATCGGCTGCTCTGATGCCGCCG
TGTTCCGGCTGTCAGCGCAGGGGCGCCCGGTTCTTTTTGTCAAGACCGACCTGTCCGGTGCCCTGAATGA
ACTGCAAGACGAGGCAGCGCGGCTATCGTGGCTGGCCACGACGGGCGTTCCTTGCGCAGCTGTGCTCGAC
GTTGTCACTGAAGCGGGAAGGGACTGGCTGCTATTGGGCGAAGTGCCGGGGCAGGATCTCCTGTCATCTC
ACCTTGCTCCTGCCGAGAAAGTATCCATCATGGCTGATGCAATGCGGCGGCTGCATACGCTTGATCCGGC
TACCTGCCCATTCGACCACCAAGCGAAACATCGCATCGAGCGAGCACGTACTCGGATGGAAGCCGGTCTT
GTCGATCAGGATGATCTGGACGAAGAGCATCAGGGGCTCGCGCCAGCCGAACTGTTCGCCAGGCTCAAGG
CGAGCATGCCCGACGGCGAGGATCTCGTCGTGACCCATGGCGATGCCTGCTTGCCGAATATCATGGTGGA
AAATGGCCGCTTTTCTGGATTCATCGACTGTGGCCGGCTGGGTGTGGCGGACCGCTATCAGGACATAGCG
TTGGCTACCCGTGATATTGCTGAAGAGCTTGGCGGCGAATGGGCTGACCGCTTCCTCGTGCTTTACGGTA
TCGCCGCTCCCGATTCGCAGCGCATCGCCTTCTATCGCCTTCTTGACGAGTTCTTCTGAGCGGGACTCTG
GGGTTCGAAATGACCGACCAAGCGACGCCCAACCTGCCATCACGAGATTTCGATTCCACCGCCGCCTTCT
ATGAAAGGTTGGGCTTCGGAATCGTTTTCCGGGACGCCGGCTGGATGATCCTCCAGCGCGGGGATCTCAT
GCTGGAGTTCTTCGCCCACCCTAGGGGGAGGCTAACTGAAACACGGAAGGAGACAATACCGGAAGGAACC
CGCGCTATGACGGCAATAAAAAGACAGAATAAAACGCACGGTGTTGGGTCGTTTGTTCATAAACGCGGGG
TTCGGTCCCAGGGCTGGCACTCTGTCGATACCCCACCGAGACCCCATTGGGGCCAATACGCCCGCGTTTC
TTCCTTTTCCCCACCCCACCCCCCAAGTTCGGGTGAAGGCCCAGGGCTCGCAGCCAACGTCGGGGCGGCA
GGCCCTGCCATAGCCTCAGGTTACTCATATATACTTTAGATTGATTTAAAACTTCATTTTTAATTTAAAA
GGATCTAGGTGAAGATCCTTTTTGATAATCTCATGACCAAAATCCCTTAACGTGAGTTTTCGTTCCACTG
AGCGTCAGACCCCGTAGAAAAGATCAAAGGATCTTCTTGAGATCCTTTTTTTCTGCGCGTAATCTGCTGC
TTGCAAACAAAAAAACCACCGCTACCAGCGGTGGTTTGTTTGCCGGATCAAGAGCTACCAACTCTTTTTC
CGAAGGTAACTGGCTTCAGCAGAGCGCAGATACCAAATACTGTTCTTCTAGTGTAGCCGTAGTTAGGCCA
CCACTTCAAGAACTCTGTAGCACCGCCTACATACCTCGCTCTGCTAATCCTGTTACCAGTGGCTGCTGCC
AGTGGCGATAAGTCGTGTCTTACCGGGTTGGACTCAAGACGATAGTTACCGGATAAGGCGCAGCGGTCGG
GCTGAACGGGGGGTTCGTGCACACAGCCCAGCTTGGAGCGAACGACCTACACCGAACTGAGATACCTACA
GCGTGAGCTATGAGAAAGCGCCACGCTTCCCGAAGGGAGAAAGGCGGACAGGTATCCGGTAAGCGGCAGG
GTCGGAACAGGAGAGCGCACGAGGGAGCTTCCAGGGGGAAACGCCTGGTATCTTTATAGTCCTGTCGGGT
TTCGCCACCTCTGACTTGAGCGTCGATTTTTGTGATGCTCGTCAGGGGGGCGGAGCCTATGGAAAAACGC
CAGCAACGCGGCCTTTTTACGGTTCCTGGCCTTTTGCTGGCCTTTTGCTCACATGTTCTTTCCTGCGTTA
TCCCCTGATTCTGTGGATAACCGTATTACCGCCATGCATTAGTTATTAATAGTAATCAATTACGGGGTCA
TTA
