>Addgene plasmid #62044 | LAP2 Full I pAcGFP-N1 monomeric GFP (1317) | addgene partial sequence | sequence record 102424 | CMV-F 5'-CGCAAATGGGCGGTAGGCGTG-3'
GCAGAGCTGGTTTAGTGAACCGTCAGATCCGCTAGCGCTACCGGACTCAGATCCATGCCGGAGTTCCTAG
AGGACCCTTCGGTCCTGACCAAAGACAAGTTGAAGAGCGAGTTGGTCGCCAACAACGTGACGCTCCCGGC
CGGCGAGCAGCGCAAGGACGTGTACGTGCAGCTCTACCTGCAGCACCTCACGGCGCGCAACCGGCCGCCG
CTCGCCGCGGGAGCCAACAGCAAAGGGCCGCCCGACTTCTCGAGCGACGAGGAGCGCGAGCCCACCCCAG
TGCTTGGCTCCGGGGCCTCCGTGGGTCGCGGCCGCGGCGCCGTCGGCAGGAAAGCCACAAAGAAAACTGA
TAAGCCCAGGCCAGAAGATAAAGATGATCTGGATGTGACAGAGCTCTCTAACGAAGAACTTCTGGAACAG
CTTGTGAGATATGGAGTGAATCCTGGTCCCATTGTGGGAACCACCAGGAAGCTGTATGAGAAGAAGCTGT
TGAAGCTGAGGGAACAGGGAGCAGAATCGAGATCCTCTACTCCTCTCCCAACAGTCTCTTCCTCTGCAGA
AAACACGAGGCAGAATGGAAGTAATGACTCTGACAGATACAGTGACAATGACGAAGACTCTAAAATAGAG
CTCAAGCTTGAGAAGAGAGAGCCGCTAAAGGGCAGAGCAAAGACTCCAGTAACACTCAAGCAAAGGAGGA
TTGAGCACAATCAGAGCTATTCTGAAGCTGGAGTAACTGAGACTGAATGGACAAGTGGATCTTCAAAAGG
CGGACCTCTGCAGGCATTAACTAGGGAGTCCACGAGAGGGTCGAGAAGAACTCCAAGGAGAAGGGTGGAA
CCCTCACAGCATTTTCGTGTAGATGGTGCAGTAATTTCAGAGAGTACTCC
