>Addgene plasmid #62044 | LAP2 Full I pAcGFP-N1 monomeric GFP (1317) | addgene partial sequence | sequence record 102708 | C-ter-GFP 5'-CTCCTCGCCCTTGCTCAC-3'
GGATATTTTAGTATCTTGAAGAAAATTAGTGAAGGGGTTTCCTTGGTTGGTTTCCATAGCTTGATAGACC
AAAAACAAAAAACCCGCCACGAGAGCAAACAGCAGCATTTTTATCCACATGGGAACGGAGCGTCCCTTCT
TTGTCTTTTCCGACTTGACGTCTGCCAAGGGAACGTACTTCGGGACGTACTTAGATGAGAACGATTCTTC
CATCCTGAAGTCACTGAGCTCGAGCGGCCGGCCGGCAGCACCTTTGATTGGTCTGCGGCAACTAGCACTA
ATTCCGGTTGGAGTAGAGGCTTCATACGGGAACATTTCCTTCAGAATATCCCTTTCTACTCTTCTTTCCT
CTGTTTTTTCTCCCACTTCAGCTCTTGTCAATGGTTTCTTTGGTGTTCTTCTGGTTATGTCTGAGAATTC
AGTGATTGGCAGAATAGAAGATGCATGCTTGAAATTTCCAGTCAACCTATTGGCCACTAAGGAGTCGTTG
CTGGAAGCCTTTATAGTCTCAGCTATGGGAGTACTCTCTGAAATTACTGCACCATCTACACGAAAATGCT
GTGAGGGTTCCACCCTTCTCCTTGGAGTTCTTCTCGACCCTCTCGTGGACTCCCTAGTTAATGCCTGCAG
AGGTCCGCCTTTTGAAGATCCACTTGTCCATTCAGTCTCAGTTACTCCAGCTTCAGAATAGCTCTGATTG
TGCTCAATCCTCCTTTGCTTGAGTGTTACTGGAGTCTTTGCTCTGCCCTTTAGCGGCTCTCTCTTCTCAA
GCTTGAGCTCTATTTTAGAGTCTTCGTCATTGTCACTGTATCTGTCAGAGTCATTACTTCCATTCTGCCT
CGTGTTT
